>Addgene plasmid #194026 | RcSxph T563A | addgene full sequence | sequence record 390715 | Addgene NGS Result
GGAAGACCTCGGCCGTCGCGGCGCTTGCCGGTGGTGCTGACCCCGGATGAAGTGGTTCGCATCCTCGGTT
TTCTGGAAGGCGAGCATCGTTTGTTCGCCCAGGACTCTAGCTATAGTTCTAGTGGTTGGCTACGTATACT
CCGGAATATTAATAGATCATGGAGATAATTAAAATGATAACCATCTCGCAAATAAATAAGTATTTTACTG
TTTTCGTAACAGTTTTGTAATAAAAAAACCTATAAATATTCCGGATTATTCATACCGTCCCACCATCGGG
CGCGGATCCATGGCTCCTACCTTCCAGACCGCTCTGTTCTTCACCATCATCTCCCTGTCCTTCGCTATGG
CCCCGAACGCAAAGCAAGTCCGCTGGTGTGCTATCAGCGACCTGGAGCAGAAGAAATGCAACGATCTGGT
TGGTAGCTGCAACGTGCCGGACATCACCCTGGTGTGCGTTCTGCGTAGCAGCACCGAAGATTGCATGACC
GCGATCAAGGACGGTCAGGCGGATGCTATGTTCCTGGACAGCGGCGAGGTGTACGAAGCGAGCAAAGATC
CGTACAACCTGAAGCCGATCATCGCTGAACCGTACAGCAGCAACCGTGACCTGCAGAAGTGCCTGAAAGA
GCGTCAGCAGGCGCTGGCTAAGAAAATGATCGGTCACTACATCCCGCAGTGCGATGAGAAAGGCAACTAC
CAACCGCAGCAGTGCCACGGTAGCACCGGTCACTGCTGGTGCGTTAACGCGATGGGTGAAAAGATCAGCG
GTACCAACACCCCGCCGGGTCAGACCCGTGCTACCTGCGAGCGTCACGAACTGCCGAAGTGCCTGAAAGA
ACGTCAGGTGGCGCTGGGTGGCGACGAGAAAGTTCTGGGTCGTTTCGTGCCGCAGTGCGATGAAAAGGGC
AACTACGAGCCGCAGCAGTTCCACGGTAGCACCGGCTACTCCTGGTGTGTTAACGCGATCGGCGAGGAAA
TCGCTGGCACCAAAACCCCGCCGGGCAAGATCCCGGCTACCTGCCAGAAGCACGACCTGGTGACCACCTG
CCACTACGCGGTTGCTATGGTGAAGAAAAGCAGCGCGTTCCAGTTCAACCAGCTGAAGGGCAAACGTAGC
TGCCACAGCGGTGTTAGCAAAACCGACGGCTGGAAGGCGCTGGTGACCGTTCTGGTGGAAAAGAAACTGC
TGAGCTGGGATGGTCCGGCGAAAGAGAGCATCCAGCGTGCTATGAGCAAGTTCTTCAGCGTGAGCTGCAT
TCCGGGTGCTACCCAGACCAACCTGTGCAAGCAGTGCAAAGGCGAGGAAGGCAAGAACTGCAAAAACAGC
CACGACGAACCGTACTACGGTAACTACGGCGCGTTCCGTTGCCTGAAGGAAGACATGGGTGACGTTGCGT
TCCTGCGTAGCACCGCTCTGAGCGACGAGCACAGCGAAGTGTACGAGCTGCTGTGCCCGGATAACACCCG
TAAGCCGCTGAACAAGTACAAAGAGTGCAACCTGGGTACCGTTCCGGCTGGCACCGTGGTTACCCGTAAG
ATCAGCGACAAAACCGAAGACATCAACAACTTCCTGATGGAGGCGCAGAAGCGTCAGTGCAAACTGTTCA
GCAGCGCTCACGGCAAGGACCTGATGTTCGACGATAGCACCCTGCAGCTGGCTCTGCTGAGCAGCGAGGT
TGATGCTTTCCTGTACCTGGGTGTGAAACTGTTCCACGCGATGAAGGCTCTGACCGGCGACGCTCACCTG
CCGAGCAAGAACAAAGTGCGTTGGTGCACCATCAACAAGCTGGAAAAGATGAAATGCGACGATTGGAGCG
CGGTTAGCGGTGGCGCGATCGCTTGCACCGAGGCTAGCTGCCCGAAGGGCTGCGTGAAACAGATCCTGAA
GGGCGAAGCGGACGCTGTTAAGCTGGAAGTGCAGTACATGTACGAGGCGCTGATGTGCGGTCTGCTGCCG
GCTGTTGAGGAATACCACAACAAAGACGATTTCGGTCCGTGCAAGACCCCAGGTAGCCCGTACACCGACT
TCGGCGCCCTGCGTGCGGTTGCTCTGGTGAAGAAAAGCAACAAAGACATCAACTGGAACAACATCAAGGG
CAAGAAGAGCTGCCACACCGGTGTGGGCGACATCGCTGGCTGGGTTATCCCGGTGAGCCTGATCCGTCGT
CAGAACGATAACAGCGACATCGATAGCTTCTTCGGCGAGAGCTGCGCGCCGGGCAGCGACACCAAAAGCA
ACCTGTGCAAGCTGTGCATCGGTGACCCGAAGAACAGCGCGGCTAACACCAAATGCAGCCTGAGCGACAA
GGAAGCGTACTACGGTAACCAGGGCGCTTTCCGTTGCCTGGTGGAGAAAGGTGACGTTGCTTTCGTGCCG
CACACCGTGGTTTTCGAAAACACCGATGGCAAGAACCCGGCGGTTTGGGCTAAGAACCTGAAAAGCGAAG
ACTTCGAGCTGCTGTGCCTGGATGGTAGCCGTGCGCCGGTGAGCAACTACAAGAGCTGCAAACTGAGCGG
TATCCCGCCGCCGGCTATCGTTACCCGTGAGGAAAGCATCAGCGACGTGGTTCGTATCGTGGCTAACCAG
CAGAGCCTGTACGGTCGTAAAGGCTTCGAGAAGGATATGTTCCAGCTGTTCAGCAGCAACAAGGGTAACA
ACCTGCTGTTCAACGACAACACCCAGTGCCTGATCACCTTCGATCGTCAGCCGAAAGACATCATGGAAGA
TTACTTCGGCAAGCCGTACTACACCACCGTGTACGGCGCGTCCCGCTCCGCTATGTCCTCCGAACTGATT
TCCGCCTGTACCATTAAACACTGCTCGAATTCTTTGGAAGTTTTGTTTCAAGGTCCAACTGCTGCCGCCG
CTGTGAGCAAGGGCGAGGAGCTGTTCACCGGGGTGGTGCCCATCCTGGTCGAGCTGGACGGCGACGTAAA
CGGCCACAAGTTCAGCGTGTCCGGCGAGGGCGAGGGCGATGCCACCTACGGCAAGCTGACCCTGAAGTTC
ATCTGCACCACCGGCAAGCTGCCCGTGCCCTGGCCCACCCTCGTGACCACCCTGACCTACGGCGTGCAGT
GCTTCAGCCGCTACCCCGACCACATGAAGCAGCACGACTTCTTCAAGTCCGCCATGCCCGAAGGCTACGT
CCAGGAGCGCACCATCTTCTTCAAGGACGACGGCAACTACAAGACCCGCGCCGAGGTGAAGTTCGAGGGC
GACACCCTGGTGAACCGCATCGAGCTGAAGGGCATCGACTTCAAGGAGGACGGCAACATCCTGGGGCACA
AGCTGGAGTACAACTACAACAGCCACAACGTCTATATCATGGCCGACAAGCAGAAGAACGGCATCAAGGT
GAACTTCAAGATCCGCCACAACATCGAGGACGGCAGCGTGCAGCTCGCCGACCACTACCAGCAGAACACC
CCCATCGGCGACGGCCCCGTGCTGCTGCCCGACAACCACTACCTGAGCACCCAGTCCAAGCTGAGCAAAG
ACCCCAACGAGAAGCGCGATCACATGGTCCTGCTGGAGTTCGTGACCGCCGCCGGGATCACTCTCGGCAT
GGACGAGCTGTACAAGTCCGGAGGTGGTCACCATCACCATCACCACCATCACCATCACTAATAGAAGCTT
GTCGAGAAGTACTAGAGGATCATAATCAGCCATACCACATTTGTAGAGGTTTTACTTGCTTTAAAAAACC
TCCCACACCTCCCCCTGAACCTGAAACATAAAATGAATGCAATTGTTGTTGTTAACTTGTTTATTGCAGC
TTATAATGGTTACAAATAAAGCAATAGCATCACAAATTTCACAAATAAAGCATTTTTTTCACTGCATTCT
AGTTGTGGTTTGTCCAAACTCATCAATGTATCTTATCATGTCTGGATCTGATCACTGCTTGAGCCTAGGA
GATCCGAACCAGATAAGTGAAATCTAGTTCCAAACTATTTTGTCATTTTTAATTTTCGTATTAGCTTACG
ACGCTACACCCAGTTCCCATCTATTTTGTCACTCTTCCCTAAATAATCCTTAAAAACTCCATTTCCACCC
CTCCCAGTTCCCAACTATTTTGTCCGCCCACAGCGGGGCATTTTTCTTCCTGTTATGTTTTTAATCAAAC
ATCCTGCCAACTCCATGTGACAAACCGTCATCTTCGGCTACTTTTTCTCTGTCACAGAATGAAAATTTTT
CTGTCATCTCTTCGTTATTAATGTTTGTAATTGACTGAATATCAACGCTTATTTGCAGCCTGAATGGCGA
ATGGG
[124 nt withheld, positions 4276-4399]
C
[91 nt withheld, positions 4401-4491]
A
[49 nt withheld, positions 4493-4541]
CCTTTGACGTTGGAGTCCACGTTCTT
[37 nt withheld, positions 4568-4604]
ACCCTATCTCGGTCTATTCTTTTGATTTATAAGGGATTTTGCCGATTTCGGCCTATTGGTTAAAAAATGA
GCTGATTTAACAAAAATTTAACGCGAATTTTAACAAAATATTAACGCTTACAATTTAGGTGGCACTTTTC
GGGGAAATGTGCGCGGAACCCCTATTTGTTTATTTTTCTAAATACATTCAAATATGTATCCGCTCATGAG
ACAATAACCCTGATAAATGCTTCAATAATATTGAAAAAGGAAGAGTATGAGTATTCAACATTTCCGTGTC
GCCCTTATTCCCTTTTTTGCGGCATTTTGCCTTCCTGTTTTTGCTCACCCAGAAACGCTGGTGAAAGTAA
AAGATGCTGAAGATCAGTTGGGTGCACGAGTGGGTTACATCGAACTGGATCTCAACAGCGGTAAGATCCT
TGAGAGTTTTCGCCCCGAAGAACGTTTTCCAATGATGAGCACTTTTAAAGTTCTGCTATGTGGCGCGGTA
TTATCCCGTATTGACGCCGGGCAAGAGCAACTCGGTCGCCGCATACACTATTCTCAGAATGACTTGGTTG
AGTACTCACCAGTCACAGAAAAGCATCTTACGGATGGCATGACAGTAAGAGAATTATGCAGTGCTGCCAT
AACCATGAGTGATAACACTGCGGCCAACTTACTTCTGACAACGATCGGAGGACCGAAGGAGCTAACCGCT
TTTTTGCACAACATGGGGGATCATGTAACTCGCCTTGATCGTTGGGAACCGGAGCTGAATGAAGCCATAC
CAAACGACGAGCGTGACACCACGATGCCTGTAGCAATGGCAACAACGTTGCGCAAACTATTAACTGGCGA
ACTACTTACTCTAGCTTCCCGGCAACAATTAATAGACTGGATGGAGGCGGATAAAGTTGCAGGACCACTT
CTGCGCTCGGCCCTTCCGGCTGGCTGGTTTATTGCTGATAAATCTGGAGCCGGTGAGCGTGGGTCTCGCG
GTATCATTGCAGCACTGGGGCCAGATGGTAAGCCCTCCCGTATCGTAGTTATCTACACGACGGGGAGTCA
GGCAACTATGGATGAACGAAATAGACAGATCGCTGAGATAGGTGCCTCACTGATTAAGCATTGGTAACTG
TCAGACCAAGTTTACTCATATATACTTTAGATTGATTTAAAACTTCATTTTTAATTTAAAAGGATCTAGG
TGAAGATCCTTTTTGATAATCTCATGACCAAAATCCCTTAACGTGAGTTTTCGTTCCACTGAGCGTCAGA
CCCCGTAGAAAAGATCAAAGGATCTTCTTGAGATCCTTTTTTTCTGCGCGTAATCTGCTGCTTGCAAACA
AAAAAACCACCGCTACCAGCGGTGGTTTGTTTGCCGGATCAAGAGCTACCAACTCTTTTTCCGAAGGTAA
CTGGCTTCAGCAGAGCGCAGATACCAAATACTGTTCTTCTAGTGTAGCCGTAGTTAGGCCACCACTTCAA
GAACTCTGTAGCACCGCCTACATACCTCGCTCTGCTAATCCTGTTACCAGTGGCTGCTGCCAGTGGCGAT
AAGTCGTGTCTTACCGGGTTGGACTCAAGACGATAGTTACCGGATAAGGCGCAGCGGTCGGGCTGAACGG
GGGGTTCGTGCACACAGCCCAGCTTGGAGCGAACGACCTACACCGAACTGAGATACCTACAGCGTGAGCT
ATGAGAAAGCGCCACGCTTCCCGAAGGGAGAAAGGCGGACAGGTATCCGGTAAGCGGCAGGGTCGGAACA
GGAGAGCGCACGAGGGAGCTTCCAGGGGGAAACGCCTGGTATCTTTATAGTCCTGTCGGGTTTCGCCACC
TCTGACTTGAGCGTCGATTTTTGTGATGCTCGTCAGGGGGGCGGAGCCTATGGAAAAACGCCAGCAACGC
GGCCTTTTTACGGTTCCTGGCCTTTTGCTGGCCTTTTGCTCACATGTTCTTTCCTGCGTTATCCCCTGAT
TCTGTGGATAACCGTATTACCGCCTTTGAGTGAGCTGATACCGCTCGCCGCAGCCGAACGACCGAGCGCA
GCGAGTCAGTGAGCGAGGAAGCGGAAGAGCGCCTGATGCGGTATTTTCTCCTTACGCATCTGTGCGGTAT
TTCACACCGCATAGACCAGCCGCGTAACCTGGCAAAATCGGTTACGGTTGAGTAATAAATGGATGCCCTG
CGTAAGCGGGTGTGGGCGGACAATAAAGTCTTAAACTGAACAAAATAGATCTAAACTATGACAATAAAGT
CTTAAACTAGACAGAATAGTTGTAAACTGAAATCAGTCCAGTTATGCTGTGAAAAAGCATACTGGACTTT
TGTTATGGCTAAAGCAAACTCTTCATTTTCTGAAGTGCAAATTGCCCGTCGTATTAAAGAGGGGCGTGGC
CAAGGGCATGGTAAAGACTATATTCGCGGCGTTGTGACAATTTACCGAACAACTCCGCGGCCGGGAAGCC
GATCTCGGCTTGAACGAATTGTTAGGTGGCGGTACTTGGGTCGATATCAAAGTGCATCACTTCTTCCCGT
ATGCCCAACTTTGTATAGAGAGCCACTGCGGGATCGTCACCGTAATCTGCTTGCACGTAGATCACATAAG
CACCAAGCGCGTTGGCCTCATGCTTGAGGAGATTGATGAGCGCGGTGGCAATGCCCTGCCTCCGGTGCTC
GCCGGAGACTGCGAGATCATAGATATAGATCTCACTACGCGGCTGCTCAAACTTGGGCAGAACGTAAGCC
GCGAGAGCGCCAACAACCGCTTCTTGGTCGAAGGCAGCAAGCGCGATGAATGTCTTACTACGGAGCAAGT
TCCCGAGGTAATCGGAGTCCGGCTGATGTTGGGAGTAGGTGGCTACGTCTCCGAACTCACGACCGAAAAG
ATCAAGAGCAGCCCGCATGGATTTGACTTGGTCAGGGCCGAGCCTACATGTGCGAATGATGCCCATACTT
GAGCCACCTAACTTTGTTTTAGGGCGACTGCCCTGCTGCGTAACATCGTTGCTGCTCCATAACATCAAAC
ATCGACCCACGGCGTAACGCGCTTGCTGCTTGGATGCCCGAGGCATAGACTGTACAAAAAAACAGTCATA
ACAAGCCATGAAAACCGCCACTGCGCCGTTACCACCGCTGCGTTCGGTCAAGGTTCTGGACCAGTTGCGT
GAGCGCATACGCTACTTGCATTACAGTTTACGAACCGAACAGGCTTATGTCAACTGGGTTCGTGCCTTCA
TCCGTTTCCACGGTGTGCGTCACCCGGCAACCTTGGGCAGCAGCGAAGTCGAGGCATTTCTGTCCTGGCT
GGCGAACGAGCGCAAGGTTTCGGTCTCCACGCATCGTCAGGCATTGGCGGCCTTGCTGTTCTTCTACGGC
AAGGTGCTGTGCACGGATCTGCCCTGGCTTCAGGAGATC
Features (pLannotate 1.2.2; 17 found; start..end, strand, type, name):
    156..247     +  promoter       polyhedrin promoter: polh from Autographa californica; promoter for the baculovirus polyhedrin gene
    290..2824    +  CDS            SAX_LITCT: Experimental evidence at protein level: Swiss-Prot protein existence level 1. Binds specifically to the neurotoxin saxitoxin. Its physiological role may be to transport or sequester an endogenous organic molecule other than Fe(3+). It may participate in a detoxification mechanism for neutralizing a microbial toxin. From Lithobates catesbeianus (American bullfrog) (Rana catesbeiana).
   2873..3586    +  CDS            mEGFP: mEGFP is a basic (constitutively fluorescent) green fluorescent protein published in 2002, derived from Aequorea victoria. It has moderate acid sensitivity.
   3599..3615    +  CDS            6xHis (fragment): 6xHis affinity tag
   3658..3741    +  CDS            large T antigen (fragment): large T antigen from SV40 (simian virus 40)
   3764..3898    +  polyA_signal   SV40 poly(A) signal: SV40 polyadenylation signal
   3927..4092    -  mobile_element Tn7L: mini-Tn7 element (left end of the Tn7 transposon) Tn7
   4255..4271    +  CDS            lacZα (fragment): LacZα fragment of β-galactosidase; lacZ fragment
   4276..4730    +  rep_origin     f1 ori (sequence partly withheld): f1 bacteriophage origin of replication; arrow indicates direction of (+) strand synthesis
   4756..4860    +  promoter       AmpR promoter: bla
   4861..5721    +  CDS            AmpR: β-lactamase; bla; confers resistance to ampicillin, carbenicillin, and related antibiotics
   5892..6480    +  rep_origin     ori: high-copy-number ColE1/pMB1/pBR322/pUC origin of replication
   6666..6717    -  misc_feature   bom (fragment): basis of mobility region from pBR322
   6785..7009    -  mobile_element Tn7R: mini-Tn7 element (right end of the Tn7 transposon) Tn7
   7076..7609    -  CDS            GmR: gentamycin acetyltransferase; aacC1; confers resistance to gentamycin
   7779..7807    -  promoter       Pc promoter: intI1 (promoter lies within the coding sequence); class 1 integron promoter
   7785..129     -  CDS            YPR2_ECOLX (fragment) (across the origin): Protein predicted: Swiss-Prot protein existence level 4. From Escherichia coli.
