[The description below was written by a language model from this plasmid's Addgene catalogue record and pLannotate feature annotations shown in this document.]
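Description:
RcSxph T563A is a pFastBac1-based baculovirus donor plasmid for producing a point mutant of American bullfrog (Rana catesbeiana) saxiphilin in insect cells. It is maintained in E. coli through a high-copy ColE1/pUC-type origin and selected with ampicillin via the β-lactamase gene; an f1 origin is also present. As in other pFastBac vectors, the expression cassette and a gentamicin resistance gene (driven by the Pc integron promoter) lie between the Tn7L and Tn7R ends of a mini-Tn7 element. This lets the segment be transposed into a baculovirus shuttle genome (bacmid) in a suitable E. coli host, from which recombinant virus is generated for infecting insect cells.

The payload is driven by the polyhedrin promoter of Autographa californica nucleopolyhedrovirus, a strong very-late viral promoter, and is terminated by an SV40 polyadenylation signal. The open reading frame encodes saxiphilin, a soluble protein that specifically binds the neurotoxin saxitoxin, carrying the T563A substitution. According to the depositor, mutation numbering starts after the predicted signal peptide cleavage site, and the construct has one extra methionine following the signal peptide relative to the reference sequence. The C terminus is fused to monomeric EGFP followed by a His10 tag; the automated annotation picks up the latter only as a partial 6xHis match. These tags allow fluorescence-based detection and metal-affinity purification.

The stated purpose is protein expression and characterization. The associated study defined the saxitoxin-binding determinants of frog saxiphilins, which suggests the mutant probes the contribution of this residue, although the record does not describe its specific effect.
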