Addgene plasmid #194026: RcSxph T563A
Purpose: Protein expression and characterization
Depositing lab: Dan Minor. Depositing organization: University of California, San Francisco (UCSF). Publication: Definition of a saxitoxin (STX) binding code enables discovery and characterization of the anuran saxiphilin family. Chen Z, Zakrzewska S, Hajare HS, Alvarez-Buylla A, Abderemane-Ali F, Bogan M, Ramirez D, O'Connell LA, Du Bois J, Minor DL Jr. Proc Natl Acad Sci U S A. 2022 Nov;119(44):e2210114119. doi: 10.1073/pnas.2210114119. Epub 2022 Oct 24. PubMed 36279441.
Backbone
  Vector backbone: pFastBac1
  Backbone manufacturer: Invitrogen
  Vector type: Insect Expression
Growth in bacteria
  Bacterial resistance: Ampicillin, 100 μg/mL
  Growth temperature: 37°C
  Growth strain: DH5alpha
  Copy number: High Copy
Gene/Insert
  Gene/Insert name: Rana catesbeiana Saxiphilin
  Species: Rana catesbeiana
  Mutation: T563A
  GenBank ID: U05246.1
  Promoter: Polyhedrin
  Tag / fusion protein: mEGFP, (C terminal on insert); His10 (C terminal on insert)
  Cloning method: Gibson Cloning
  Sequencing primers: 5′ Polyhedrin forward; 3′ GFP reverse
Terms and licenses: Academic/Nonprofit Terms; Industry Terms: Not Available to Industry
Depositor comments: Mutation numbering scheme is based on the predicted signal peptide (SP) cleavage site and does not include SP. Relative to U05246.1, RcSxph contains an additional M following signal peptide.
How to cite: RcSxph T563A was a gift from Dan Minor (Addgene plasmid # 194026 ; http://n2t.net/addgene:194026 ; RRID:Addgene_194026)
